Addgene plasmid #116729: pHAGE-DDR2
Purpose: Lentiviral expression of DDR2
Depositing lab: Gordon Mills & Kenneth Scott. Depositing organization: Baylor College of Medicine. Publication: Systematic Functional Annotation of Somatic Mutations in Cancer. Ng PK, Li J, Jeong KJ, Shao S, Chen H, Tsang YH, Sengupta S, Wang Z, Bhavana VH, Tran R, Soewito S, Minussi DC, Moreno D, Kong K, Dogruluk T, Lu H, Gao J, Tokheim C, Zhou DC, Johnson AM, Zeng J, Ip CKM, Ju Z, Wester M, Yu S, Li Y, Vellano CP, Schultz N, Karchin R, Ding L, Lu Y, Cheung LWT, Chen K, Shaw KR, Meric-Bernstam F, Scott KL, Yi S, Sahni N, Liang H, Mills GB. Cancer Cell. 2018 Mar 12;33(3):450-462.e10. doi: 10.1016/j.ccell.2018.01.021. PubMed 29533785.
Backbone
  Vector backbone: pHAGE
  Vector type: Lentiviral
Growth in bacteria
  Bacterial resistance: Ampicillin, 100 μg/mL
  Growth temperature: 37°C
  Growth strain: Stbl3
  Copy number: High Copy
Gene/Insert
  Gene/Insert name: DDR2
  Species: H. sapiens (human)
  Mutation: WT
  Entrez Gene: DDR2 (a.k.a. MIG20a, NTRKR3, TKT, TYRO10, WRCN)
  Cloning method: Gateway Cloning
Terms and licenses: Academic/Nonprofit Terms; Industry Terms: Not Available to Industry
How to cite: pHAGE-DDR2 was a gift from Gordon Mills & Kenneth Scott (Addgene plasmid # 116729 ; http://n2t.net/addgene:116729 ; RRID:Addgene_116729)
