[The description below was written by a language model from this plasmid's Addgene catalogue record and pLannotate feature annotations shown in this document.]
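Description:
pHAGE-DDR2 is an 11,057-nt HIV-1-derived lentiviral expression plasmid built on the pHAGE backbone, carrying the wild-type human DDR2 open reading frame. DDR2 encodes a receptor tyrosine kinase that acts as a cell-surface receptor for fibrillar collagen and regulates extracellular matrix remodeling, cell migration, proliferation and differentiation. In bacteria the plasmid is maintained through a high-copy ColE1/pUC-type origin and selected with ampicillin via the bla gene. The recorded growth strain is Stbl3.

The transfer cassette lies between a truncated 5' LTR and a self-inactivating ΔU3 3' LTR. It includes the Ψ packaging signal with an adjoining gag fragment, the Rev response element for Rev-dependent nuclear export of the genomic RNA, and the cPPT/CTS element. Inside it, the strong constitutive human EF-1α promoter drives DDR2, which was introduced by Gateway cloning and is therefore flanked by attB1 and attB2 sites. Downstream are short T3 and T7 promoter sequences, an attB4 fragment and a V5 epitope annotation. The V5 sequence is separated from the DDR2 coding region by these elements, and the record does not indicate whether it is fused in frame to the protein. An EMCV IRES followed by a puromycin N-acetyltransferase gene lets the same transcript confer puromycin resistance on transduced mammalian cells. A WPRE enhances transcript expression. Small nef, lacI, lac promoter and SV40 fragments appear to be backbone remnants.

The stated purpose is lentiviral expression of DDR2. The associated publication concerns systematic functional annotation of somatic cancer mutations, a setting in which a wild-type clone like this one would plausibly serve as a reference for mutant alleles, though the record does not say so explicitly.
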