Features (pLannotate 1.2.2; 30 found; start..end, strand, type, name):
    377..634     +  LTR            5' LTR (truncated): truncated 5' long terminal repeat (LTR) from HIV-1
    681..806     +  misc_feature   HIV-1 Ψ: packaging signal of human immunodeficiency virus type 1
    790..1128    +  CDS            HIV-1 gag (fragment): gag protein from human immunodeficiency virus 1; gag
   1303..1536    +  misc_feature   RRE: The Rev response element (RRE) of HIV-1 allows for Rev-dependent mRNA export from the nucleus to the cytoplasm.
   1913..2013    +  CDS            Rev (fragment): human immunodeficiency virus 1 (HIV-1) Rev protein; rev; enhances nuclear export of unspliced and incompletely spliced viral mRNAs
   2058..2175    +  misc_feature   cPPT/CTS: central polypurine tract and central termination sequence of HIV-1
   2223..3401    +  promoter       EF-1α promoter: strong constitutive promoter for human elongation factor EF-1α
   3422..3442    +  protein_bind   attB1: mutant version of attB; core recombination site for the Gateway® BP reaction BP Clonase™
   3448..6012    +  CDS            DDR2: DDR2_HUMAN - Also known as NTRKR3, TKT, TYRO10. Experimental evidence at protein level: Swiss-Prot protein existence level 1. Tyrosine kinase involved in the regulation of tissues remodeling (PubMed:30449416). It functions as cell surface receptor for fibrillar collagen and regulates cell differentiation, remodeling of the extracellular matrix, cell migration and cell proliferation. Required for normal bone development. Regulates osteoblast differentiation and chondrocyte maturation via a signaling pathway that involves MAP kinases and leads to the activation of the transcription factor RUNX2.
   6017..6041    -  protein_bind   attB2: mutant version of attB; recombination site for the Gateway® BP reaction BP Clonase™
   6049..6067    +  promoter       T3 promoter: promoter for bacteriophage T3 RNA polymerase
   6093..6111    -  promoter       T7 promoter: promoter for bacteriophage T7 RNA polymerase
   6117..6135    -  protein_bind   attB4 (fragment): mutant version of attB; core recombination site for the Gateway® BP reaction BP Clonase™
   6191..6232    +  CDS            V5 tag: epitope tag from simian virus 5
   6358..6820    +  misc_feature   IRES: internal ribosome entry site (IRES) of the encephalomyocarditis virus (EMCV)
   6834..7431    +  CDS            PuroR (fragment): puromycin N-acetyltransferase; pac from Streptomyces; confers resistance to puromycin
   7447..8035    +  misc_feature   WPRE: woodchuck hepatitis virus posttranscriptional regulatory element
   8043..8108    +  CDS            nef (fragment): NEF_HV1Z2 - Experimental evidence at protein level: Swiss-Prot protein existence level 1. Extracellular Nef protein targets CD4(+) T-lymphocytes for apoptosis by interacting with CXCR4 surface receptors. From Human immunodeficiency virus type 1 group M subtype D (isolate Z2/CDC-Z34) (HIV-1).
   8110..8343    +  LTR            3' LTR (ΔU3): self-inactivating 3' long terminal repeat (LTR) from HIV-1
   8548..8652    +  promoter       AmpR promoter: bla
   8653..9513    +  CDS            AmpR: β-lactamase; bla; confers resistance to ampicillin, carbenicillin, and related antibiotics
   9684..10272   +  rep_origin     ori: high-copy-number ColE1/pMB1/pBR322/pUC origin of replication
  10455..10509   +  CDS            lacI (fragment): lac repressor; lacI; The lac repressor binds to the lac operator to inhibit transcription in E. coli. This inhibition can be relieved by adding lactose or isopropyl-β-D-thiogalactopyranoside (IPTG).
  10515..10608   +  rep_origin     SV40 ori (fragment): SV40 origin of replication
  10633..10670   +  CDS            lacI (fragment): lac repressor; lacI; The lac repressor binds to the lac operator to inhibit transcription in E. coli. This inhibition can be relieved by adding lactose or isopropyl-β-D-thiogalactopyranoside (IPTG).
  10683..10704   +  protein_bind   CAP binding site: CAP binding activates transcription in the presence of cAMP. E. coli catabolite activator protein
  10719..10749   +  promoter       lac promoter: promoter for the E. coli lac operon
  10753..10775   +  protein_bind   lac operator (fragment): The lac repressor binds to the lac operator to inhibit transcription in E. coli. This inhibition can be relieved by adding lactose or isopropyl-β-D-thiogalactopyranoside (IPTG). lac repressor encoded by lacI
  10807..10890   +  polyA_signal   SV40 poly(A) signal (fragment): SV40 polyadenylation signal
  11057..329     +  CDS            nef (fragment) (across the origin): NEF_HV1BR - Experimental evidence at protein level: Swiss-Prot protein existence level 1. Extracellular Nef protein targets CD4(+) T-lymphocytes for apoptosis by interacting with CXCR4 surface receptors (PubMed:14990729). From Human immunodeficiency virus type 1 group M subtype B (isolate BRU/LAI) (HIV-1).
>Addgene plasmid #116729 | pHAGE-DDR2 | addgene full sequence | sequence record 241211 | Addgene NGS Result
TGGAAGGGCTAATTCACTCCCAAAGAAGACAAGATATCCTTGATCTGTGGATCTACCACACACAAGGCTA
CTTCCCTGATTAGCAGAACTACACACCAGGGCCAGGGGTCAGATATCCACTGACCTTTGGATGGTGCTAC
AAGCTAGTACCAGTTGAGCCAGATAAGGTAGAAGAGGCCAATAAAGGAGAGAACACCAGCTTGTTACACC
CTGTGAGCCTGCATGGGATGGATGACCCGGAGAGAGAAGTGTTAGAGTGGAGGTTTGACAGCCGCCTAGC
ATTTCATCACGTGGCCCGAGAGCTGCATCCGGAGTACTTCAAGAACTGCTGATATCGAGCTTGCTACAAG
GGACTTTCCGCTGGGGACTTTCCAGGGAGGCGTGGCCTGGGCGGGACTGGGGAGTGGCGAGCCCTCAGAT
CCTGCATATAAGCAGCTGCTTTTTGCCTGTACTGGGTCTCTCTGGTTAGACCAGATCTGAGCCTGGGAGC
TCTCTGGCTAACTAGGGAACCCACTGCTTAAGCCTCAATAAAGCTTGCCTTGAGTGCTTCAAGTAGTGTG
TGCCCGTCTGTTGTGTGACTCTGGTAACTAGAGATCCCTCAGACCCTTTTAGTCAGTGTGGAAAATCTCT
AGCAGTGGCGCCCGAACAGGGACTTGAAAGCGAAAGGGAAACCAGAGGAGCTCTCTCGACGCAGGACTCG
GCTTGCTGAAGCGCGCACGGCAAGAGGCGAGGGGCGGCGACTGGTGAGTACGCCAAAAATTTTGACTAGC
GGAGGCTAGAAGGAGAGAGATGGGTGCGAGAGCGTCAGTATTAAGCGGGGGAGAATTAGATCGCGATGGG
AAAAAATTCGGTTAAGGCCAGGGGGAAAGAAAAAATATAAATTAAAACATATAGTATGGGCAAGCAGGGA
GCTAGAACGATTCGCAGTTAATCCTGGCCTGTTAGAAACATCAGAAGGCTGTAGACAAATACTGGGACAG
CTACAACCATCCCTTCAGACAGGATCAGAAGAACTTAGATCATTATATAATACAGTAGCAACCCTCTATT
GTGTGCATCAAAGGATAGAGATAAAAGACACCAAGGAAGCTTTAGACAAGATAGAGGAAGAGCAAAACAA
AAGTAAGACCACCGCACAGCAAGCGGCCGGCCGCTGATCTTCAGACCTGGAGGAGGAGATATGAGGGACA
ATTGGAGAAGTGAATTATATAAATATAAAGTAGTAAAAATTGAACCATTAGGAGTAGCACCCACCAAGGC
AAAGAGAAGAGTGGTGCAGAGAGAAAAAAGAGCAGTGGGAATAGGAGCTTTGTTCCTTGGGTTCTTGGGA
GCAGCAGGAAGCACTATGGGCGCAGCGTCAATGACGCTGACGGTACAGGCCAGACAATTATTGTCTGGTA
TAGTGCAGCAGCAGAACAATTTGCTGAGGGCTATTGAGGCGCAACAGCATCTGTTGCAACTCACAGTCTG
GGGCATCAAGCAGCTCCAGGCAAGAATCCTGGCTGTGGAAAGATACCTAAAGGATCAACAGCTCCTGGGG
ATTTGGGGTTGCTCTGGAAAACTCATTTGCACCACTGCTGTGCCTTGGAATGCTAGTTGGAGTAATAAAT
CTCTGGAACAGATTTGGAATCACACGACCTGGATGGAGTGGGACAGAGAAATTAACAATTACACAAGCTT
AATACACTCCTTAATTGAAGAATCGCAAAACCAGCAAGAAAAGAATGAACAAGAATTATTGGAATTAGAT
AAATGGGCAAGTTTGTGGAATTGGTTTAACATAACAAATTGGCTGTGGTATATAAAATTATTCATAATGA
TAGTAGGAGGCTTGGTAGGTTTAAGAATAGTTTTTGCTGTACTTTCTATAGTGAATAGAGTTAGGCAGGG
ATATTCACCATTATCGTTTCAGACCCACCTCCCAACCCCGAGGGGACCCGACAGGCCCGAAGGAATAGAA
GAAGAAGGTGGAGAGAGAGACAGAGACAGATCCATTCGATTAGTGAACGGATCTCGACGGTATCGCCGAA
TTCACAAATGGCAGTATTCATCCACAATTTTAAAAGAAAAGGGGGGATTGGGGGGTACAGTGCAGGGGAA
AGAATAGTAGACATAATAGCAACAGACATACAAACTAAAGAATTACAAAAACAAATTACAAAAATTCAAA
ATTTTCGGGTTTATTACAGGGACAGCAGAGATCCAGTTTGGACTAGTCGTGAGGCTCCGGTGCCCGTCAG
TGGGCAGAGCGCACATCGCCCACAGTCCCCGAGAAGTTGGGGGGAGGGGTCGGCAATTGAACCGGTGCCT
AGAGAAGGTGGCGCGGGGTAAACTGGGAAAGTGATGTCGTGTACTGGCTCCGCCTTTTTCCCGAGGGTGG
GGGAGAACCGTATATAAGTGCAGTAGTCGCCGTGAACGTTCTTTTTCGCAACGGGTTTGCCGCCAGAACA
CAGGTAAGTGCCGTGTGTGGTTCCCGCGGGCCTGGCCTCTTTACGGGTTATGGCCCTTGCGTGCCTTGAA
TTACTTCCACCTGGCTGCAGTACGTGATTCTTGATCCCGAGCTTCGGGTTGGAAGTGGGTGGGAGAGTTC
GAGGCCTTGCGCTTAAGGAGCCCCTTCGCCTCGTGCTTGAGTTGAGGCCTGGCCTGGGCGCTGGGGCCGC
CGCGTGCGAATCTGGTGGCACCTTCGCGCCTGTCTCGCTGCTTTCGATAAGTCTCTAGCCATTTAAAATT
TTTGATGACCTGCTGCGACGCTTTTTTTCTGGCAAGATAGTCTTGTAAATGCGGGCCAAGATCTGCACAC
TGGTATTTCGGTTTTTGGGGCCGCGGGCGGCGACGGGGCCCGTGCGTCCCAGCGCACATGTTCGGCGAGG
CGGGGCCTGCGAGCGCGGCCACCGAGAATCGGACGGGGGTAGTCTCAAGCTGGCCGGCCTGCTCTGGTGC
CTGGCCTCGCGCCGCCGTGTATCGCCCCGCCCTGGGCGGCAAGGCTGGCCCGGTCGGCACCAGTTGCGTG
AGCGGAAAGATGGCCGCTTCCCGGCCCTGCTGCAGGGAGCTCAAAATGGAGGACGCGGCGCTCGGGAGAG
CGGGCGGGTGAGTCACCCACACAAAGGAAAAGGGCCTTTCCGTCCTCAGCCGTCGCTTCATGTGACTCCA
CGGAGTACCGGGCGCCGTCCAGGCACCTCGATTAGTTCTCGAGCTTTTGGAGTACGTCGTCTTTAGGTTG
GGGGGAGGGGTTTTATGCGATGGAGTTTCCCCACACTGAGTGGGTGGAGACTGAAGTTAGGCCAGCTTGG
CACTTGATGTAATTCTCCTTGGAATTTGCCCTTTTTGAGTTTGGATCTTGGTTCATTCTCAAGCCTCAGA
CAGTGGTTCAAAGTTTTTTTCTTCCATTTCAGGTGTCGTGAAGCGGCCCTGCAGATATCAACAAGTTTGT
ACAAAAAAGCAGGCACCATGATCCTGATTCCCAGAATGCTCTTGGTGCTGTTCCTGCTGCTGCCTATCTT
GAGTTCTGCAAAAGCTCAGGTTAATCCAGCTATATGCCGCTATCCTCTGGGCATGTCAGGAGGCCAGATT
CCAGATGAGGACATCACAGCTTCCAGTCAGTGGTCAGAGTCCACAGCTGCCAAATATGGAAGGCTGGACT
CAGAAGAAGGGGATGGAGCCTGGTGCCCTGAGATTCCAGTGGAACCTGATGACCTGAAGGAGTTTCTGCA
GATTGACTTGCACACCCTCCATTTTATCACTCTGGTGGGGACCCAGGGGCGCCATGCAGGAGGTCATGGC
ATCGAGTTTGCCCCCATGTACAAGATCAATTACAGTCGGGATGGCACTCGCTGGATCTCTTGGCGGAACC
GTCATGGGAAACAGGTGCTGGATGGAAATAGTAACCCCTATGACATTTTCCTAAAGGACTTGGAGCCGCC
CATTGTAGCCAGATTTGTCCGGTTCATTCCAGTCACCGACCACTCCATGAATGTGTGTATGAGAGTGGAG
CTTTACGGCTGTGTCTGGCTAGATGGCTTGGTGTCTTACAATGCTCCAGCTGGGCAGCAGTTTGTACTCC
CTGGAGGTTCCATCATTTATCTGAATGATTCTGTCTATGATGGAGCTGTTGGATACAGCATGACAGAAGG
GCTAGGCCAATTGACCGATGGTGTGTCTGGCCTGGACGATTTCACCCAGACCCACGAATACCACGTGTGG
CCCGGCTATGACTATGTGGGCTGGCGGAACGAGAGTGCCACCAATGGCTACATTGAGATCATGTTTGAAT
TTGACCGCATCAGGAATTTCACTACCATGAAGGTCCACTGCAACAACATGTTTGCTAAAGGTGTGAAGAT
CTTTAAGGAGGTACAGTGCTACTTCCGCTCTGAAGCCAGTGAGTGGGAACCTAATGCCATTTCCTTCCCC
CTTGTCCTGGATGACGTCAACCCCAGTGCTCGGTTTGTCACGGTGCCTCTCCACCACCGAATGGCCAGTG
CCATCAAGTGTCAATACCATTTTGCAGATACCTGGATGATGTTCAGTGAGATCACCTTCCAATCAGATGC
TGCAATGTACAACAACTCTGAAGCCCTGCCCACCTCTCCTATGGCACCCACAACCTATGATCCAATGCTT
AAAGTTGATGACAGCAACACTCGGATCCTGATTGGCTGCTTGGTGGCCATCATCTTTATCCTCCTGGCCA
TCATTGTCATCATCCTCTGGAGGCAGTTCTGGCAGAAAATGCTGGAGAAGGCTTCTCGGAGGATGCTGGA
TGATGAAATGACAGTCAGCCTTTCCCTGCCAAGTGATTCTAGCATGTTCAACAATAACCGCTCCTCATCA
CCTAGTGAACAAGGGTCCAACTCGACTTACGATCGCATCTTTCCCCTTCGCCCTGACTACCAGGAGCCAT
CCAGGCTGATACGAAAACTCCCAGAATTTGCTCCAGGGGAGGAGGAGTCAGGCTGCAGCGGTGTTGTGAA
GCCAGTCCAGCCCAGTGGCCCTGAGGGGGTGCCCCACTATGCAGAGGCTGACATAGTGAACCTCCAAGGA
GTGACAGGAGGCAACACATACTCAGTGCCTGCCGTCACCATGGACCTGCTCTCAGGAAAAGATGTGGCTG
TGGAGGAGTTCCCCAGGAAACTCCTAACTTTCAAAGAGAAGCTGGGAGAAGGACAGTTTGGGGAGGTTCA
TCTCTGTGAAGTGGAGGGAATGGAAAAATTCAAAGACAAAGATTTTGCCCTAGATGTCAGTGCCAACCAG
CCTGTCCTGGTGGCTGTGAAAATGCTCCGAGCAGATGCCAACAAGAATGCCAGGAATGATTTTCTTAAGG
AGATAAAGATCATGTCTCGGCTCAAGGACCCAAACATCATCCATCTATTAGCTGTGTGTATCACTGATGA
CCCTCTCTGTATGATCACTGAATACATGGAGAATGGAGATCTCAATCAGTTTCTTTCCCGCCACGAGCCC
CCTAATTCTTCCTCCAGCGATGTACGCACTGTCAGTTACACCAATCTGAAGTTTATGGCTACCCAAATTG
CCTCTGGCATGAAGTACCTTTCCTCTCTTAATTTTGTTCACCGAGATCTGGCCACACGAAACTGTTTAGT
GGGTAAGAACTACACAATCAAGATAGCTGACTTTGGAATGAGCAGGAACCTGTACAGTGGTGACTATTAC
CGGATCCAGGGCCGGGCAGTGCTCCCTATCCGCTGGATGTCTTGGGAGAGTATCTTGCTGGGCAAGTTCA
CTACAGCAAGTGATGTGTGGGCCTTTGGGGTTACTTTGTGGGAGACTTTCACCTTTTGTCAAGAACAGCC
CTATTCCCAGCTGTCAGATGAACAGGTTATTGAGAATACTGGAGAGTTCTTCCGAGACCAAGGGAGGCAG
ACTTACCTCCCTCAACCAGCCATTTGTCCTGACTCTGTGTATAAGCTGATGCTCAGCTGCTGGAGAAGAG
ATACGAAGAACCGTCCCTCATTCCAAGAAATCCACCTTCTGCTCCTTCAACAAGGCGACGAGTAGAACCC
AGCTTTCTTGTACAAAGTGGTGATATCCAATTAACCCTCACTAAAGGGAAAGTTTAAGTGATGTATATTG
TCCCTATAGTGAGTCGTATTACCACCCAACTTTTCTATACAAAGTGGTTGATATCCAGCACAGTGGCGGC
CGCTCGAGTCTAGAGGGCCCGCGGTTCGAAGGTAAGCCTATCCCTAACCCTCTCCTCGGTCTCGATTCTA
CGCGTACCGGTTAGTAATGAGATCCCTCCCCCCCCCCTAACGTTACTGGCCGAAGCCGCTTGGAATAAGG
CCGGTGTGCGTTTGTCTATATGTTATTTTCCACCATATTGCCGTCTTTTGGCAATGTGAGGGCCCGGAAA
CCTGGCCCTGTCTTCTTGACGAGCATTCCTAGGGGTCTTTCCCCTCTCGCCAAAGGAATGCAAGGTCTGT
TGAATGTCGTGAAGGAAGCAGTTCCTCTGGAAGCTTCTTGAAGACAAACAACGTCTGTAGCGACCCTTTG
CAGGCAGCGGAACCCCCCACCTGGCGACAGGTGCCTCTGCGGCCAAAAGCCACGTGTATAAGATACACCT
GCAAAGGCGGCACAACCCCAGTGCCACGTTGTGAGTTGGATAGTTGTGGAAAGAGTCAAATGGCTCTCCT
CAAGCGTATTCAACAAGGGGCTGAAGGATGCCCAGAAGGTACCCCATTGTATGGGATCTGATCTGGGGCC
TCGGTGCACATGCTTTACATGTGTTTAGTCGAGGTTAAAAAAACGTCTAGGCCCCCCGAACCACGGGGAC
GTGGTTTTCCTTTGAAAAACACGATGATAATATGGCCACACATATGACCGAGTACAAGCCCACGGTGCGC
CTCGCCACCCGCGACGACGTCCCCAGGGCCGTACGCACCCTCGCCGCCGCGTTCGCCGACTACCCCGCCA
CGCGCCACACCGTCGATCCGGACCGCCACATCGAGCGGGTCACCGAGCTGCAAGAACTCTTCCTCACGCG
CGTCGGGCTCGACATCGGCAAGGTGTGGGTCGCGGACGACGGCGCCGCGGTGGCGGTCTGGACCACGCCG
GAGAGCGTCGAAGCGGGGGCGGTGTTCGCCGAGATCGGCCCGCGCATGGCCGAGTTGAGCGGTTCCCGGC
TGGCCGCGCAGCAACAGATGGAAGGCCTCCTGGCGCCGCACCGGCCCAAGGAGCCCGCGTGGTTCCTGGC
CACCGTCGGCGTCTCGCCCGACCACCAGGGCAAGGGTCTGGGCAGCGCCGTCGTGCTCCCCGGAGTGGAG
GCGGCCGAGCGCGCCGGGGTGCCCGCCTTCCTGGAGACCTCCGCGCCCCGCAACCTCCCCTTCTACGAGC
GGCTCGGCTTCACCGTCACCGCCGACGTCGAGGTGCCCGAAGGACCGCGCACCTGGTGCATGACCCGCAA
GCCCGGTGCCTAAATCGATAGATCCTAATCAACCTCTGGATTACAAAATTTGTGAAAGATTGACTGGTAT
TCTTAACTATGTTGCTCCTTTTACGCTATGTGGATACGCTGCTTTAATGCCTTTGTATCATGCTATTGCT
TCCCGTATGGCTTTCATTTTCTCCTCCTTGTATAAATCCTGGTTGCTGTCTCTTTATGAGGAGTTGTGGC
CCGTTGTCAGGCAACGTGGCGTGGTGTGCACTGTGTTTGCTGACGCAACCCCCACTGGTTGGGGCATTGC
CACCACCTGTCAGCTCCTTTCCGGGACTTTCGCTTTCCCCCTCCCTATTGCCACGGCGGAACTCATCGCC
GCCTGCCTTGCCCGCTGCTGGACAGGGGCTCGGCTGTTGGGCACTGACAATTCCGTGGTGTTGTCGGGGA
AATCATCGTCCTTTCCTTGGCTGCTCGCCTGTGTTGCCACCTGGATTCTGCGCGGGACGTCCTTCTGCTA
CGTCCCTTCGGCCCTCAATCCAGCGGACCTTCCTTCCCGCGGCCTGCTGCCGGCTCTGCGGCCTCTTCCG
CGTCTTCGCCTTCGCCCTCAGACGAGTCGGATCTCCCTTTGGGCCGCCTCCCCGCCTGAGATCCTTTAAG
ACCAATGACTTACAAGGCAGCTGTAGATCTTAGCCACTTTTTAAAAGAAAAGGGGGGACTGGAAGGGCTA
ATTCACTCCCAACGAAGACAAGATCTGCTTTTTGCTTGTACTGGGTCTCTCTGGTTAGACCAGATCTGAG
CCTGGGAGCTCTCTGGCTAACTAGGGAACCCACTGCTTAAGCCTCAATAAAGCTTGCCTTGAGTGCTTCA
AGTAGTGTGTGCCCGTCTGTTGTGTGACTCTGGTAACTAGAGATCCCTCAGACCCTTTTAGTCAGTGTGG
AAAATCTCTAGCAGTAGTAGTTCATGTCATCTTATTATTCAGTATTTATAACTTGCAAAGAAATGAATAT
CAGAGAGTGAGAGGCCCGGGTTAATTAAGGAAAGGGCTAGATCATTCTTGAAGACGAAAGGGCCTCGTGA
TACGCCTATTTTTATAGGTTAATGTCATGATAATAATGGTTTCTTAGACGTCAGGTGGCACTTTTCGGGG
AAATGTGCGCGGAACCCCTATTTGTTTATTTTTCTAAATACATTCAAATATGTATCCGCTCATGAGACAA
TAACCCTGATAAATGCTTCAATAATATTGAAAAAGGAAGAGTATGAGTATTCAACATTTCCGTGTCGCCC
TTATTCCCTTTTTTGCGGCATTTTGCCTTCCTGTTTTTGCTCACCCAGAAACGCTGGTGAAAGTAAAAGA
TGCTGAAGATCAGTTGGGTGCACGAGTGGGTTACATCGAACTGGATCTCAACAGCGGTAAGATCCTTGAG
AGTTTTCGCCCCGAAGAACGTTTTCCAATGATGAGCACTTTTAAAGTTCTGCTATGTGGCGCGGTATTAT
CCCGTGTTGACGCCGGGCAAGAGCAACTCGGTCGCCGCATACACTATTCTCAGAATGACTTGGTTGAGTA
CTCACCAGTCACAGAAAAGCATCTTACGGATGGCATGACAGTAAGAGAATTATGCAGTGCTGCCATAACC
ATGAGTGATAACACTGCGGCCAACTTACTTCTGACAACGATCGGAGGACCGAAGGAGCTAACCGCTTTTT
TGCACAACATGGGGGATCATGTAACTCGCCTTGATCGTTGGGAACCGGAGCTGAATGAAGCCATACCAAA
CGACGAGCGTGACACCACGATGCCTGTAGCAATGGCAACAACGTTGCGCAAACTATTAACTGGCGAACTA
CTTACTCTAGCTTCCCGGCAACAATTAATAGACTGGATGGAGGCGGATAAAGTTGCAGGACCACTTCTGC
GCTCGGCCCTTCCGGCTGGCTGGTTTATTGCTGATAAATCTGGAGCCGGTGAGCGTGGGTCTCGCGGTAT
CATTGCAGCACTGGGGCCAGATGGTAAGCCCTCCCGTATCGTAGTTATCTACACGACGGGGAGTCAGGCA
ACTATGGATGAACGAAATAGACAGATCGCTGAGATAGGTGCCTCACTGATTAAGCATTGGTAACTGTCAG
ACCAAGTTTACTCATATATACTTTAGATTGATTTAAAACTTCATTTTTAATTTAAAAGGATCTAGGTGAA
GATCCTTTTTGATAATCTCATGACCAAAATCCCTTAACGTGAGTTTTCGTTCCACTGAGCGTCAGACCCC
GTAGAAAAGATCAAAGGATCTTCTTGAGATCCTTTTTTTCTGCGCGTAATCTGCTGCTTGCAAACAAAAA
AACCACCGCTACCAGCGGTGGTTTGTTTGCCGGATCAAGAGCTACCAACTCTTTTTCCGAAGGTAACTGG
CTTCAGCAGAGCGCAGATACCAAATACTGTTCTTCTAGTGTAGCCGTAGTTAGGCCACCACTTCAAGAAC
TCTGTAGCACCGCCTACATACCTCGCTCTGCTAATCCTGTTACCAGTGGCTGCTGCCAGTGGCGATAAGT
CGTGTCTTACCGGGTTGGACTCAAGACGATAGTTACCGGATAAGGCGCAGCGGTCGGGCTGAACGGGGGG
TTCGTGCACACAGCCCAGCTTGGAGCGAACGACCTACACCGAACTGAGATACCTACAGCGTGAGCTATGA
GAAAGCGCCACGCTTCCCGAAGGGAGAAAGGCGGACAGGTATCCGGTAAGCGGCAGGGTCGGAACAGGAG
AGCGCACGAGGGAGCTTCCAGGGGGAAACGCCTGGTATCTTTATAGTCCTGTCGGGTTTCGCCACCTCTG
ACTTGAGCGTCGATTTTTGTGATGCTCGTCAGGGGGGCGGAGCCTATGGAAAAACGCCAGCAACGCGGCC
TTTTTACGGTTCCTGGCCTTTTGCTGGCCTTTTGCTCACATGTTCTTTCCTGCGTTATCCCCTGATTCTG
TGGATAACCGTATTACCGCCTTTGAGTGAGCTGATACCGCTCGCCGCAGCCGAACGACCGAGCGCAGCGA
GTCAGTGAGCGAGGAAGCGGAAGAGCGCCCAATACGCAAACCGCCTCTCCCCGCGCGTTGGCCGATTCAT
TAATGCAGCAAGCTCATGGCTGACTAATTTTTTTTATTTATGCAGAGGCCGAGGCCGCCTCGGCCTCTGA
GCTATTCCAGAAGTAGTGAGGAGGCTTTTTTGGAGGCCTAGGCTTTTGCAAAAAGCTCCCCGTGGCACGA
CAGGTTTCCCGACTGGAAAGCGGGCAGTGAGCGCAACGCAATTAATGTGAGTTAGCTCACTCATTAGGCA
CCCCAGGCTTTACACTTTATGCTTCCGGCTCGTATGTTGTGTGGAATTGTGAGCGGATAACAATTTCACA
CAGGAAACAGCTATGACATGATTACGAATTTCACAAATAAAGCATTTTTTTCACTGCATTCTAGTTGTGG
TTTGTCCAAACTCATCAATGTATCTTATCATGTCTGGATCAACTGGATAACTCAAGCTAACCAAAATCAT
CCCAAACTTCCCACCCCATACCCTATTACCACTGCCAATTACCTGTGGTTTCATTTACTCTAAACCTGTG
ATTCCTCTGAATTATTTTCATTTTAAAGAAATTGTATTTGTTAAATATGTACTACAAACTTAGTAGT
