>Addgene plasmid #116729 | pHAGE-DDR2 | depositor partial sequence | sequence record 219604 | insert
ATGATCCTGATTCCCAGAATGCTCTTGGTGCTGTTCCTGCTGCTGCCTATCTTGAGTTCTGCAAAAGCTC
AGGTTAATCCAGCTATATGCCGCTATCCTCTGGGCATGTCAGGAGGCCAGATTCCAGATGAGGACATCAC
AGCTTCCAGTCAGTGGTCAGAGTCCACAGCTGCCAAATATGGAAGGCTGGACTCAGAAGAAGGGGATGGA
GCCTGGTGCCCTGAGATTCCAGTGGAACCTGATGACCTGAAGGAGTTTCTGCAGATTGACTTGCACACCC
TCCATTTTATCACTCTGGTGGGGACCCAGGGGCGCCATGCAGGAGGTCATGGCATCGAGTTTGCCCCCAT
GTACAAGATCAATTACAGTCGGGATGGCACTCGCTGGATCTCTTGGCGGAACCGTCATGGGAAACAGGTG
CTGGATGGAAATAGTAACCCCTATGACATTTTCCTAAAGGACTTGGAGCCGCCCATTGTAGCCAGATTTG
TCCGGTTCATTCCAGTCACCGACCACTCCATGAATGTGTGTATGAGAGTGGAGCTTTACGGCTGTGTCTG
GCTAGATGGCTTGGTGTCTTACAATGCTCCAGCTGGGCAGCAGTTTGTACTCCCTGGAGGTTCCATCATT
TATCTGAATGATTCTGTCTATGATGGAGCTGTTGGATACAGCATGACAGAAGGGCTAGGCCAATTGACCG
ATGGTGTGTCTGGCCTGGACGATTTCACCCAGACCCATGAATACCACGTGTGGCCCGGCTATGACTATGT
GGGCTGGCGGAACGAGAGTGCCACCAATGGCTACATTGAGATCATGTTTGAATTTGACCGCATCAGGAAT
TTCACTACCATGAAGGTCCACTGCAACAACATGTTTGCTAAAGGTGTGAAGATCTTTAAGGAGGTACAGT
GCTACTTCCGCTCTGAAGCCAGTGAGTGGGAACCTAATGCCATTTCCTTCCCCCTTGTCCTGGATGACGT
CAACCCCAGTGCTCGGTTTGTCACGGTGCCTCTCCACCACCGAATGGCCAGTGCCATCAAGTGTCAATAC
CATTTTGCAGATACCTGGATGATGTTCAGTGAGATCACCTTCCAATCAGATGCTGCAATGTACAACAACT
CTGAAGCCCTGCCCACCTCTCCTATGGCACCCACAACCTATGATCCAATGCTTAAAGTTGATGACAGCAA
CACTCGGATCCTGATTGGCTGCTTGGTGGCCATCATCTTTATCCTCCTGGCCATCATTGTCATCATCCTC
TGGAGGCAGTTCTGGCAGAAAATGCTGGAGAAGGCTTCTCGGAGGATGCTGGATGATGAAATGACAGTCA
GCCTTTCCCTGCCAAGTGATTCTAGCATGTTCAACAATAACCGCTCCTCATCACCTAGTGAACAAGGGTC
CAACTCGACTTACGATCGCATCTTTCCCCTTCGCCCTGACTACCAGGAGCCATCCAGGCTGATACGAAAA
CTCCCAGAATTTGCTCCAGGGGAGGAGGAGTCAGGCTGCAGCGGTGTTGTGAAGCCAGTCCAGCCCAGTG
GCCCTGAGGGGGTGCCCCACTATGCAGAGGCTGACATAGTGAACCTCCAAGGAGTGACAGGAGGCAACAC
ATACTCAGTGCCTGCCGTCACCATGGACCTGCTCTCAGGAAAAGATGTGGCTGTGGAGGAGTTCCCCAGG
AAACTCCTAACTTTCAAAGAGAAGCTGGGAGAAGGACAGTTTGGGGAGGTTCATCTCTGTGAAGTGGAGG
GAATGGAAAAATTCAAAGACAAAGATTTTGCCCTAGATGTCAGTGCCAACCAGCCTGTCCTGGTGGCTGT
GAAAATGCTCCGAGCAGATGCCAACAAGAATGCCAGGAATGATTTTCTTAAGGAGATAAAGATCATGTCT
CGGCTCAAGGACCCAAACATCATCCATCTATTAGCTGTGTGTATCACTGATGACCCTCTCTGTATGATCA
CTGAATACATGGAGAATGGAGATCTCAATCAGTTTCTTTCCCGCCACGAGCCCCCTAATTCTTCCTCCAG
CGATGTACGCACTGTCAGTTACACCAATCTGAAGTTTATGGCTACCCAAATTGCCTCTGGCATGAAGTAC
CTTTCCTCTCTTAATTTTGTTCACCGAGATCTGGCCACACGAAACTGTTTAGTGGGTAAGAACTACACAA
TCAAGATAGCTGACTTTGGAATGAGCAGGAACCTGTACAGTGGTGACTATTACCGGATCCAGGGCCGGGC
AGTGCTCCCTATCCGCTGGATGTCTTGGGAGAGTATCTTGCTGGGCAAGTTCACTACAGCAAGTGATGTG
TGGGCCTTTGGGGTTACTTTGTGGGAGACTTTCACCTTTTGTCAAGAACAGCCCTATTCCCAGCTGTCAG
ATGAACAGGTTATTGAGAATACTGGAGAGTTCTTCCGAGACCAAGGGAGGCAGACTTACCTCCCTCAACC
AGCCATTTGTCCTGACTCTGTGTATAAGCTGATGCTCAGCTGCTGGAGAAGAGATACGAAGAACCGTCCC
TCATTCCAAGAAATCCACCTTCTGCTCCTTCAACAAGGCGACGAGTGA
